>Addgene plasmid #119094 | mSNX13-PX (558-677) | addgene full sequence | sequence record 276171 | Addgene NGS Result
TGTCTGCTCCCGGCATCCGCTTACAGACAAGCTGTGACCGTCTCCGGGAGCTGCATGTGTCAGAGGTTTT
CACCGTCATCACCGAAACGCGCGAGGCAGATCGTCAGTCAGTCACGATGCGGCCGCTCGAGTTAGGCTTT
ATTTTCCAGAAAGTCATAAACACAATGTGCCAGTGCCGGACTTGCTTTCATCATTTCCGGTGTCAGCAGC
AGCTGCAGATATGCATTCAGATCTTTTTTGCGTTTTTCCAGAAAATCGCGATCCATATTATTAAAGGTTT
TTTTACCAGGCAGTTTCAGAATGCTGCTCAGATTTTCAAACTGTTCGGTAATGCGCATGTGAAAATCATG
AAAATCGCTATAACGGCGATAGGTTTTCCACATTTCTTCGGTATTCAGATTACGACGATGAACGGTAATG
GCATACAGTGCATAGGTTTTACCATGATCATTGCACACACCGGTATCTGAAATATATGCATGCAGCTGAA
CGCTGGATCCACGCGGAACCAGATCCGATTTTGGAGGATGGTCGCCACCACCAAACGTGGCTTGCCAGCC
CTGCAAAGGCCATGCTATATACTTGCTGGATTTCAAGTACTTATCAATTTGTGGGATAGCTTCAATACGT
TTTTTAAAACAAACTAATTTTGGGAACGCATCCAGGCACATTGGGTCCATGTATAAAACAACATCAAGAG
CGTCATACAACATGAAGTCAGGATGGGTTACATGATCACCATTTAAATATGTTTTATGACATAAACGATC
TTCGAACATTTTCAGCATTTCAGGTAGCTTGCTAAGAAAATCAACTTTGAGAGTTTCAAAGTCTTTACTA
TATGCAATTCTCGAAACACCGTATCTAATATCCAAAACCGCTCCTTCAAGCATTGAAATCTCTGCACGCT
CTTTTGGACAACCACCCAACATGTTGTGCTTGTCAGCTATATAACGTATGATGGCCATAGACTGTGTTAA
TTTAACATCACCATCAATATAATAAGGAAGATTGGGAAACTCCAAACCCAATTCAAACTTTTTGTTTCGC
CATTTATCACCTTCATCGCGCTCATACAAATGCTCTTCATATTTTTCTTCAAGATATTCCAAAAGAAGTC
GAGTGGGTTGCACAAGGCCCTTAATTTTCCAATAACCTAGTATAGGGGACATGAATACTGTTTCCTGTGT
GAAATTGTTATCCGCTCACAATTCCACACATTATACGAGCCGATGATTAATTGTCAACAGCTCATTTCAG
AATATTTGCCAGAACCGTTATGATGTCGGCGCAAAAAACATTATCCAGAACGGGAGTGCGCCTTGAGCGA
CACGAATTATGCAGTGATTTACGACCTGCACAGCCATACCACAGCTTCCGATGGCTGCCTGACGCCAGAA
GCATTGGTGCACCGTGCAGTCGATAAGCTAATTCCAACGCCATCAAAAATAATTCGCGTCTGGCCTTCCT
GTAGCCAGCTTTCATCAACATTAAATGTGAGCGAGTAACAACCCGTCGGATTCTCCGTGGGAACAAACGG
CGGATTGACCGTAATGGGATAGGTCACGTTGGTGTAGATGGGCGCATCGTAACCGTGCATCTGCCAGTTT
GAGGGGACGACGACAGTATCGGCCTCAGGAAGATCGCACTCCAGCCAGCTTTCCGGCACCGCTTCTGGTG
CCGGAAACCAGGCAAAGCGCCATTCGCCATTCAGGCTGCGCAACTGTTGGGAAGGGCGATCGGTGCGGGC
CTCTTCGCTATTACGCCAGCTGGCGAAAGGGGGATGTGCTGCAAGGCGATTAAGTTGGGTAACGCCAGGG
TTTTCCCAGTCACGACGTTGTAAAACGACGGCCAGTGAATCCGTAATCATGGTCATAGCTGTTTCCTGTG
TGAAATTGTTATCCGCTCACAATTCCACACAACATACGAGCCGGAAGCATAAAGTGTAAAGCCTGGGGTG
CCTAATGAGTGAGCTAACTTACATTAATTGCGTTGCGCTCACTGCCCGCTTTCCAGTCGGGAAACCTGTC
GTGCCAGCTGCATTAATGAATCGGCCAACGCGCGGGGAGAGGCGGTTTGCGTATTGGGCGCCAGGGTGGT
TTTTCTTTTCACCAGTGAGACGGGCAACAGCTGATTGCCCTTCACCGCCTGGCCCTGAGAGAGTTGCAGC
AAGCGGTCCACGCTGGTTTGCCCCAGCAGGCGAAAATCCTGTTTGATGGTGGTTAACGGCGGGATATAAC
ATGAGCTGTCTTCGGTATCGTCGTATCCCACTACCGAGATATCCGCACCAACGCGCAGCCCGGACTCGGT
AATGGCGCGCATTGCGCCCAGCGCCATCTGATCGTTGGCAACCAGCATCGCAGTGGGAACGATGCCCTCA
TTCAGCATTTGCATGGTTTGTTGAAAACCGGACATGGCACTCCAGTCGCCTTCCCGTTCCGCTATCGGCT
GAATTTGATTGCGAGTGAGATATTTATGCCAGCCAGCCAGACGCAGACGCGCCGAGACAGAACTTAATGG
GCCCGCTAACAGCGCGATTTGCTGGTGACCCAATGCGACCAGATGCTCCACGCCCAGTCGCGTACCGTCT
TCATGGGAGAAAATAATACTGTTGATGGGTGTCTGGTCAGAGACATCAAGAAATAACGCCGGAACATTAG
TGCAGGCAGCTTCCACAGCAATGGCATCCTGGTCATCCAGCGGATAGTTAATGATCAGCCCACTGACGCG
TTGCGCGAGAAGATTGTGCACCGCCGCTTTACAGGCTTCGACGCCGCTTCGTTCTACCATCGACACCACC
ACGCTGGCACCCAGTTGATCGGCGCGAGATTTAATCGCCGCGACAATTTGCGACGGCGCGTGCAGGGCCA
GACTGGAGGTGGCAACGCCAATCAGCAACGACTGTTTGCCCGCCAGTTGTTGTGCCACGCGGTTGGGAAT
GTAATTCAGCTCCGCCATCGCCGCTTCCACTTTTTCCCGCGTTTTCGCAGAAACGTGGCTGGCCTGGTTC
ACCACGCGGGAAACGGTCTGATAAGAGACACCGGCATACTCTGCGACATCGTATAACGTTACTGGTTTCA
CATTCACCACCCTGAATTGACTCTCTTCCGGGCGCTATCATGCCATACCGCGAAAGGTTTTGCGCCATTC
GATGGTGTCGGAATTTATGCGGTGTGAAATACCGCACAGATGCGTAAGGAGAAAATACCGCATCAGGCGC
TCTTCCGCTTCCTCGCTCACTGACTCGCTGCGCTCGGTCGTTCGGCTGCGGCGAGCGGTATCAGCTCACT
CAAAGGCGGTAATACGGTTATCCACAGAATCAGGGGATAACGCAGGAAAGAACATGTGAGCAAAAGGCCA
GCAAAAGGCCAGGAACCGTAAAAAGGCCGCGTTGCTGGCGTTTTTCCATAGGCTCCGCCCCCCTGACGAG
CATCACAAAAATCGACGCTCAAGTCAGAGGTGGCGAAACCCGACAGGACTATAAAGATACCAGGCGTTTC
CCCCTGGAAGCTCCCTCGTGCGCTCTCCTGTTCCGACCCTGCCGCTTACCGGATACCTGTCCGCCTTTCT
CCCTTCGGGAAGCGTGGCGCTTTCTCATAGCTCACGCTGTAGGTATCTCAGTTCGGTGTAGGTCGTTCGC
TCCAAGCTGGGCTGTGTGCACGAACCCCCCGTTCAGCCCGACCGCTGCGCCTTATCCGGTAACTATCGTC
TTGAGTCCAACCCGGTAAGACACGACTTATCGCCACTGGCAGCAGCCACTGGTAACAGGATTAGCAGAGC
GAGGTATGTAGGCGGTGCTACAGAGTTCTTGAAGTGGTGGCCTAACTACGGCTACACTAGAAGGACAGTA
TTTGGTATCTGCGCTCTGCTGAAGCCAGTTACCTTCGGAAAAAGAGTTGGTAGCTCTTGATCCGGCAAAC
AAACCACCGCTGGTAGCGGTGGTTTTTTTGTTTGCAAGCAGCAGATTACGCGCAGAAAAAAAGGATCTCA
AGAAGATCCTTTGATCTTTTCTACGGGGTCTGACGCTCAGTGGAACGAAAACTCACGTTAAGGGATTTTG
GTCATGAGATTATCAAAAAGGATCTTCACCTAGATCCTTTTAAATTAAAAATGAAGTTTTAAATCAATCT
AAAGTATATATGAGTAAACTTGGTCTGACAGTTACCAATGCTTAATCAGTGAGGCACCTATCTCAGCGAT
CTGTCTATTTCGTTCATCCATAGTTGCCTGACTCCCCGTCGTGTAGATAACTACGATACGGGAGGGCTTA
CCATCTGGCCCCAGTGCTGCAATGATACCGCGAGACCCACGCTCACCGGCTCCAGATTTATCAGCAATAA
ACCAGCCAGCCGGAAGGGCCGAGCGCAGAAGTGGTCCTGCAACTTTATCCGCCTCCATCCAGTCTATTAA
TTGTTGCCGGGAAGCTAGAGTAAGTAGTTCGCCAGTTAATAGTTTGCGCAACGTTGTTGCCATTGCTGCA
GGCATCGTGGTGTCACGCTCGTCGTTTGGTATGGCTTCATTCAGCTCCGGTTCCCAACGATCAAGGCGAG
TTACATGATCCCCCATGTTGTGCAAAAAAGCGGTTAGCTCCTTCGGTCCTCCGATCGTTGTCAGAAGTAA
GTTGGCCGCAGTGTTATCACTCATGGTTATGGCAGCACTGCATAATTCTCTTACTGTCATGCCATCCGTA
AGATGCTTTTCTGTGACTGGTGAGTACTCAACCAAGTCATTCTGAGAATAGTGTATGCGGCGACCGAGTT
GCTCTTGCCCGGCGTCAACACGGGATAATACCGCGCCACATAGCAGAACTTTAAAAGTGCTCATCATTGG
AAAACGTTCTTCGGGGCGAAAACTCTCAAGGATCTTACCGCTGTTGAGATCCAGTTCGATGTAACCCACT
CGTGCACCCAACTGATCTTCAGCATCTTTTACTTTCACCAGCGTTTCTGGGTGAGCAAAAACAGGAAGGC
AAAATGCCGCAAAAAAGGGAATAAGGGCGACACGGAAATGTTGAATACTCATACTCTTCCTTTTTCAATA
TTATTGAAGCATTTATCAGGGTTATTGTCTCATGAGCGGATACATATTTGAATGTATTTAGAAAAATAAA
CAAATAGGGGTTCCGCGCACATTTCCCCGAAAAGTGCCACCTGACGTCTAAGAAACCATTATTATCATGA
CATTAACCTATAAAAATAGGCGTATCACGAGGCCCTTTCGTCTTCAAGAATTATACACTCCGCTATCGCT
ACGTGACTGGGTCATGGCTGCGCCCCGACACCCGCCAACACCCGCTGACGCGCCCTGACGGGCT
Features (pLannotate 1.2.2; 17 found; start..end, strand, type, name):
     60..99      -  CDS            rop (fragment): Rop protein, which maintains plasmids at low copy number; rop
    135..494     -  CDS            SNX13 (fragment): SNX13_HUMAN - Also known as KIAA0713. Experimental evidence at protein level: Swiss-Prot protein existence level 1. May be involved in several stages of intracellular trafficking. May play a role in endosome homeostasis (By similarity). Acts as a GAP for Galphas. From Homo sapiens (Human).
    519..1172    -  CDS            GST26_SCHJA: Experimental evidence at protein level: Swiss-Prot protein existence level 1. GST isoenzymes appear to play a central role in the parasite detoxification system. Other functions are also suspected including a role in increasing the solubility of haematin in the parasite gut. From Schistosoma japonicum (Blood fluke).
   1195..1211    -  protein_bind   lac operator: The lac repressor binds to the lac operator to inhibit transcription in E. coli. This inhibition can be relieved by adding lactose or isopropyl-β-D-thiogalactopyranoside (IPTG). lac repressor encoded by lacI
   1219..1247    -  promoter       tac promoter: strong E. coli promoter; hybrid between the trp and lac UV5 promoters
   1323..1439    +  CDS            yciV (fragment): RNAAM_ECOLI - Also known as trpH From Escherichia coli (strain K12).
   1703..1876    -  CDS            lacZα: LacZα fragment of β-galactosidase; lacZ fragment
   1896..1912    -  protein_bind   lac operator: The lac repressor binds to the lac operator to inhibit transcription in E. coli. This inhibition can be relieved by adding lactose or isopropyl-β-D-thiogalactopyranoside (IPTG). lac repressor encoded by lacI
   1920..1950    -  promoter       lac promoter: promoter for the E. coli lac operon
   1965..1986    -  protein_bind   CAP binding site: CAP binding activates transcription in the presence of cAMP. E. coli catabolite activator protein
   1999..3081    -  CDS            lacI: lac repressor; lacI; The lac repressor binds to the lac operator to inhibit transcription in E. coli. This inhibition can be relieved by adding lactose or isopropyl-β-D-thiogalactopyranoside (IPTG).
   3082..3159    -  promoter       lacI promoter: lacI
   3166..3217    +  misc_feature   bom (fragment): basis of mobility region from pBR322
   3403..3991    -  rep_origin     ori: high-copy-number ColE1/pMB1/pBR322/pUC origin of replication
   4162..5022    -  CDS            AmpR: β-lactamase; bla; confers resistance to ampicillin, carbenicillin, and related antibiotics
   5023..5127    -  promoter       AmpR promoter: bla
   5232..5272    -  misc_feature   bom (fragment): basis of mobility region from pBR322
