[The description below was written by a language model from this plasmid's Addgene catalogue record and pLannotate feature annotations shown in this document.]
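Description:
mSNX13-PX (558-677) is a bacterial expression plasmid built on the pGEX4T2 backbone for producing the phox homology (PX) domain of sorting nexin 13 as a GST fusion in E. coli. The sequenced plasmid is 5,314 nt and is propagated through a ColE1/pMB1-type origin with ampicillin selection provided by the β-lactamase gene and its own promoter. Short remnants of pBR322 sequence (bom and rop fragments) and a lacZα segment with lac promoter, operator and CAP site are also annotated as backbone carry-over.

The insert, cloned between BamHI and XhoI, corresponds to residues 558–677 of SNX13. It appears in the feature table as a roughly 360 bp SNX13 fragment lying directly downstream of, and on the same strand as, the Schistosoma japonicum glutathione S-transferase coding sequence, giving an N-terminal GST tag. Transcription is driven by the strong hybrid tac promoter, followed by a lac operator. The plasmid-borne lacI gene supplies repressor, so expression is kept low until it is induced with IPTG. The GST moiety allows affinity capture of the fusion on glutathione resin.

The record is inconsistent about species. The insert field and the "m" prefix indicate mouse, whereas the purpose line refers to a human PX domain, and the automated annotation matched the fragment to the human SNX13 entry, probably by homology. The plasmid belongs to a collection of PX domain constructs used to classify these domains by their phosphoinositide-binding specificities, so its expected use is recombinant protein production for lipid-binding and biophysical or structural studies.
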