Addgene plasmid #119094: mSNX13-PX (558-677)
Purpose: Bacterial expression of human phox homology (PX) domain, mSNX13-PX (558-677)
Depositing lab: Brett Collins. Depositing organization: University of Queensland. Publication: Classification of the human phox homology (PX) domains based on their phosphoinositide binding specificities. Chandra M, Chin YK, Mas C, Feathers JR, Paul B, Datta S, Chen KE, Jia X, Yang Z, Norwood SJ, Mohanty B, Bugarcic A, Teasdale RD, Henne WM, Mobli M, Collins BM. Nat Commun. 2019 Apr 4;10(1):1528. doi: 10.1038/s41467-019-09355-y. PubMed 30948714.
Backbone
  Vector backbone: pGEX4T2
  Vector type: Bacterial Expression
Growth in bacteria
  Bacterial resistance: Ampicillin, 100 μg/mL
  Growth temperature: 37°C
  Growth strain: DH5alpha
  Copy number: Unknown
Gene/Insert
  Gene/Insert name: mSNX13-PX (558-677)
  Species: M. musculus (mouse)
  Promoter: tac
  Tag / fusion protein: GST (N terminal on backbone)
  Cloning method: Restriction Enzyme; 5′ cloning site BamHI (unknown if destroyed); 3′ cloning site XhoI (unknown if destroyed)
  Sequencing primers: 5′ pGEX5
Terms and licenses: Academic/Nonprofit Terms; Industry Terms: Not Available to Industry
Depositor comments: Amino Acid Sequence: GVPVIAQVVGTERYTSGSKVGTCTLYSVRLTHGDFTWTTKKKFRHFQELHRDLQRHKVLMSLLPLARFAVTHSPAREAAAEDIPSLPRGGSEGSARHTASKQKYLENYLNRLLTMSFYRNYHAMTEFLEVS
How to cite: mSNX13-PX (558-677) was a gift from Brett Collins (Addgene plasmid # 119094 ; http://n2t.net/addgene:119094 ; RRID:Addgene_119094)
